>Addgene plasmid #218997 | SFFV-GADD45B-Brd 14 | addgene full sequence | sequence record 448842 | Addgene NGS Result
ATTTATGCAGAGGCCGAGGCCGCCTCGGCCTCTGAGCTATTCCAGAAGTAGTGAGGAGGCTTTTTTGGAG
GCCTAGGGACGTACCCAATTCGCCCTATAGTGAGTCGTATTACGCGCGCTCACTGGCCGTCGTTTTACAA
CGTCGTGACTGGGAAAACCCTGGCGTTACCCAACTTAATCGCCTTGCAGCACATCCCCCTTTCGCCAGCT
GGCGTAATAGCGAAGAGGCCCGCACCGATCGCCCTTCCCAACAGTTGCGCAGCCTGAATGGCGAATGGG
[124 nt withheld, positions 280-403]
C
[91 nt withheld, positions 405-495]
A
[49 nt withheld, positions 497-545]
CCTTTGACGTTGGAGTCCACGTTCTTT
[37 nt withheld, positions 573-609]
ACCCTATCTCGGTCTATTCTTTTGATTTATAAGGGATTTTGCCGATTTCGGCCTATTGGTTAAAAAATGA
GCTGATTTAACAAAAATTTAACGCGAATTTTAACAAAATATTAACGCTTACAATTTAGGTGGCACTTTTC
GGGGAAATGTGCGCGGAACCCCTATTTGTTTATTTTTCTAAATACATTCAAATATGTATCCGCTCATGAG
ACAATAACCCTGATAAATGCTTCAATAATATTGAAAAAGGAAGAGTATGAGTATTCAACATTTCCGTGTC
GCCCTTATTCCCTTTTTTGCGGCATTTTGCCTTCCTGTTTTTGCTCACCCAGAAACGCTGGTGAAAGTAA
AAGATGCTGAAGATCAGTTGGGTGCACGAGTGGGTTACATCGAACTGGATCTCAACAGCGGTAAGATCCT
TGAGAGTTTTCGCCCCGAAGAACGTTTTCCAATGATGAGCACTTTTAAAGTTCTGCTATGTGGCGCGGTA
TTATCCCGTATTGACGCCGGGCAAGAGCAACTCGGTCGCCGCATACACTATTCTCAGAATGACTTGGTTG
AGTACTCACCAGTCACAGAAAAGCATCTTACGGATGGCATGACAGTAAGAGAATTATGCAGTGCTGCCAT
AACCATGAGTGATAACACTGCGGCCAACTTACTTCTGACAACGATCGGAGGACCGAAGGAGCTAACCGCT
TTTTTGCACAACATGGGGGATCATGTAACTCGCCTTGATCGTTGGGAACCGGAGCTGAATGAAGCCATAC
CAAACGACGAGCGTGACACCACGATGCCTGTAGCAATGGCAACAACGTTGCGCAAACTATTAACTGGCGA
ACTACTTACTCTAGCTTCCCGGCAACAATTAATAGACTGGATGGAGGCGGATAAAGTTGCAGGACCACTT
CTGCGCTCGGCCCTTCCGGCTGGCTGGTTTATTGCTGATAAATCTGGAGCCGGTGAGCGTGGGTCTCGCG
GTATCATTGCAGCACTGGGGCCAGATGGTAAGCCCTCCCGTATCGTAGTTATCTACACGACGGGGAGTCA
GGCAACTATGGATGAACGAAATAGACAGATCGCTGAGATAGGTGCCTCACTGATTAAGCATTGGTAACTG
TCAGACCAAGTTTACTCATATATACTTTAGATTGATTTAAAACTTCATTTTTAATTTAAAAGGATCTAGG
TGAAGATCCTTTTTGATAATCTCATGACCAAAATCCCTTAACGTGAGTTTTCGTTCCACTGAGCGTCAGA
CCCCGTAGAAAAGATCAAAGGATCTTCTTGAGATCCTTTTTTTCTGCGCGTAATCTGCTGCTTGCAAACA
AAAAAACCACCGCTACCAGCGGTGGTTTGTTTGCCGGATCAAGAGCTACCAACTCTTTTTCCGAAGGTAA
CTGGCTTCAGCAGAGCGCAGATACCAAATACTGTTCTTCTAGTGTAGCCGTAGTTAGGCCACCACTTCAA
GAACTCTGTAGCACCGCCTACATACCTCGCTCTGCTAATCCTGTTACCAGTGGCTGCTGCCAGTGGCGAT
AAGTCGTGTCTTACCGGGTTGGACTCAAGACGATAGTTACCGGATAAGGCGCAGCGGTCGGGCTGAACGG
GGGGTTCGTGCACACAGCCCAGCTTGGAGCGAACGACCTACACCGAACTGAGATACCTACAGCGTGAGCT
ATGAGAAAGCGCCACGCTTCCCGAAGGGAGAAAGGCGGACAGGTATCCGGTAAGCGGCAGGGTCGGAACA
GGAGAGCGCACGAGGGAGCTTCCAGGGGGAAACGCCTGGTATCTTTATAGTCCTGTCGGGTTTCGCCACC
TCTGACTTGAGCGTCGATTTTTGTGATGCTCGTCAGGGGGGCGGAGCCTATGGAAAAACGCCAGCAACGC
GGCCTTTTTACGGTTCCTGGCCTTTTGCTGGCCTTTTGCTCACATGTTCTTTCCTGCGTTATCCCCTGAT
TCTGTGGATAACCGTATTACCGCCTTTGAGTGAGCTGATACCGCTCGCCGCAGCCGAACGACCGAGCGCA
GCGAGTCAGTGAGCGAGGAAGCGGAAGAGCGCCCAATACGCAAACCGCCTCTCCCCGCGCGTTGGCCGAT
TCATTAATGCAGCTGGCACGACAGGTTTCCCGACTGGAAAGCGGGCAGTGAGCGCAACGCAATTAATGTG
AGTTAGCTCACTCATTAGGCACCCCAGGCTTTACACTTTATGCTTCCGGCTCGTATGTTGTGTGGAATTG
TGAGCGGATAACAATTTCACACAGGAAACAGCTATGACCATGATTACGCCAAGCGCGCAATTAACCCTCA
CTAAAGGGAACAAAAGCTGGAGCTGCAAGCTTAATGTAGTCTTATGCAATACTCTTGTAGTCTTGCAACA
TGGTAACGATGAGTTAGCAACATGCCTTACAAGGAGAGAAAAAGCACCGTGCATGCCGATTGGTGGAAGT
AAGGTGGTACGATCGTGCCTTATTAGGAAGGCAACAGACGGGTCTGACATGGATTGGACGAACCACTGAA
TTGCCGCATTGCAGAGATATTGTATTTAAGTGCCTAGCTCGATACATAAACGGGTCTCTCTGGTTAGACC
AGATCTGAGCCTGGGAGCTCTCTGGCTAACTAGGGAACCCACTGCTTAAGCCTCAATAAAGCTTGCCTTG
AGTGCTTCAAGTAGTGTGTGCCCGTCTGTTGTGTGACTCTGGTAACTAGAGATCCCTCAGACCCTTTTAG
TCAGTGTGGAAAATCTCTAGCAGTGGCGCCCGAACAGGGACTTGAAAGCGAAAGGGAAACCAGAGGAGCT
CTCTCGACGCAGGACTCGGCTTGCTGAAGCGCGCACGGCAAGAGGCGAGGGGCGGCGACTGGTGAGTACG
CCAAAAATTTTGACTAGCGGAGGCTAGAAGGAGAGAGATGGGTGCGAGAGCGTCAGTATTAAGCGGGGGA
GAATTAGATCGCGATGGGAAAAAATTCGGTTAAGGCCAGGGGGAAAGAAAAAATATAAATTAAAACATAT
AGTATGGGCAAGCAGGGAGCTAGAACGATTCGCAGTTAATCCTGGCCTGTTAGAAACATCAGAAGGCTGT
AGACAAATACTGGGACAGCTACAACCATCCCTTCAGACAGGATCAGAAGAACTTAGATCATTATATAATA
CAGTAGCAACCCTCTATTGTGTGCATCAAAGGATAGAGATAAAAGACACCAAGGAAGCTTTAGACAAGAT
AGAGGAAGAGCAAAACAAAAGTAAGACCACCGCACAGCAAGCGGCCGCTGATCTTCAGACCTGGAGGAGG
AGATATGAGGGACAATTGGAGAAGTGAATTATATAAATATAAAGTAGTAAAAATTGAACCATTAGGAGTA
GCACCCACCAAGGCAAAGAGAAGAGTGGTGCAGAGAGAAAAAAGAGCAGTGGGAATAGGAGCTTTGTTCC
TTGGGTTCTTGGGAGCAGCAGGAAGCACTATGGGCGCAGCGTCAATGACGCTGACGGTACAGGCCAGACA
ATTATTGTCTGGTATAGTGCAGCAGCAGAACAATTTGCTGAGGGCTATTGAGGCGCAACAGCATCTGTTG
CAACTCACAGTCTGGGGCATCAAGCAGCTCCAGGCAAGAATCCTGGCTGTGGAAAGATACCTAAAGGATC
AACAGCTCCTGGGGATTTGGGGTTGCTCTGGAAAACTCATTTGCACCACTGCTGTGCCTTGGAATGCTAG
TTGGAGTAATAAATCTCTGGAACAGATTTGGAATCACACGACCTGGATGGAGTGGGACAGAGAAATTAAC
AATTACACAAGCTTAATACACTCCTTAATTGAAGAATCGCAAAACCAGCAAGAAAAGAATGAACAAGAAT
TATTGGAATTAGATAAATGGGCAAGTTTGTGGAATTGGTTTAACATAACAAATTGGCTGTGGTATATAAA
ATTATTCATAATGATAGTAGGAGGCTTGGTAGGTTTAAGAATAGTTTTTGCTGTACTTTCTATAGTGAAT
AGAGTTAGGCAGGGATATTCACCATTATCGTTTCAGACCCACCTCCCAACCCCGAGGGGACCCGACAGGC
CCGAAGGAATAGAAGAAGAAGGTGGAGAGAGAGACAGAGACAGATCCATTCGATTAGTGAACGGATCTCG
ACGGTATCGGTTAACTTTTAAAAGAAAAGGGGGGATTGGGGGGTACAGTGCAGGGGAAAGAATAGTAGAC
ATAATAGCAACAGACATACAAACTAAAGAATTACAAAAACAAATTACAAAAATTCAAAATTTTATCGATC
ACGAGACTAGCCTCGAGCTGGCTGCAGTAACGCCATTTTGCAAGGCATGGAAAAATACCAAACCAAGAAT
AGAGAAGTTCAGATCAAGGGCGGGTACATGAAAATAGCTAACGTTGGGCCAAACAGGATATCTGCGGTGA
GCAGTTTCGGCCCCGGCCCGGGGCCAAGAACAGATGGTCACCGCAGTTTCGGCCCCGGCCCGAGGCCAAG
AACAGATGGTCCCCAGATATGGCCCAACCCTCAGCAGTTTCTTAAGACCCATCAGATGTTTCCAGGCTCC
CCCAAGGACCTGAAATGACCCTGCGCCTTATTTGAATTAACCAATCAGCCTGCTTCTCGCTTCTGTTCGC
GCGCTTCTGCTTCCCGAGCTCTATAAAAGAGCTCACAACCCCTCACTCGGCGCGCCAGTCCTCCGACAGA
CTGAGTCGGCCGGTCGAATCAAGCTTATCGATACCGTCGACGGATCCGCTAGCCCGCGGTTCGAAATGAC
GCTGGAAGAGCTCGTGGCGTGCGACAACGCGGCGCAGAAGATGCAGACGGTGACCGCCGCGGTGGAGGAG
CTTTTGGTGGCCGCTCAGCGCCAGGATCGCCTCACAGTGGGGGTGTACGAGTCGGCCAAGTTGATGAATG
TGGACCCAGACAGCGTGGTCCTCTGCCTCTTGGCCATTGACGAGGAGGAGGAGGATGACATCGCCCTGCA
AATCCACTTCACGCTCATCCAGTCCTTCTGCTGTGACAACGACATCAACATCGTGCGGGTGTCGGGCATG
CAGCGCCTGGCGCAGCTCCTGGGAGAGCCGGCCGAGACCCAGGGCACCACCGAGGCCCGAGACCTGCATT
GTCTCCTGGTCACGAACCCTCACACGGACGCCTGGAAGAGCCACGGCTTGGTGGAGGTGGCCAGCTACTG
CGAAGAAAGCCGGGGCAACAACCAGTGGGTCCCCTACATCTCTCTTCAGGAACGCTGAACCGGTCGGATC
CCCCGGGCTGCAGGAATTCGAGCATCTTACCGCCATTTATTCCCATATTTGTTCTGTTTTTCTTGATTTG
GGTATACATTTAAATGTTAATAAAACAAAATGGTGGGGCAATCATTTACATTTTTAGGGATATGTAATTA
CTAGTTCAGGTGTATTGCCACAAGACAAACATGTTAAGAAACTTTCCCGTTATTTACGCTCTGTTCCTGT
TAATCAACCTCTGGATTACAAAATTTGTGAAAGATTGACTGATATTCTTAACTATGTTGCTCCTTTTACG
CTGTGTGGATATGCTGCTTTAATGCCTCTGTATCATGCTATTGCTTCCCGTACGGCTTTCGTTTTCTCCT
CCTTGTATAAATCCTGGTTGCTGTCTCTTTATGAGGAGTTGTGGCCCGTTGTCCGTCAACGTGGCGTGGT
GTGCTCTGTGTTTGCTGACGCAACCCCCACTGGCTGGGGCATTGCCACCACCTGTCAACTCCTTTCTGGG
ACTTTCGCTTTCCCCCTCCCGATCGCCACGGCAGAACTCATCGCCGCCTGCCTTGCCCGCTGCTGGACAG
GGGCTAGGTTGCTGGGCACTGATAATTCCGTGGTGTTGTCGGGGAAGCTGACGTCCTTTGCAATTCGATA
TCAAGCTGTACCTTCTAGATGTACATTGGGTCCAGCGCTTCTAGACCAATGACTTACAAGGCAGCTGTAG
ATCTTAGCCACTTTTTAAAAGAAAAGGGGGGACTGGAAGGGCTAATTCACTCCCAACGAAGACAAGATCT
GCTTTTTGCTTGTACTGGGTCTCTCTGGTTAGACCAGATCTGAGCCTGGGAGCTCTCTGGCTAACTAGGG
AACCCACTGCTTAAGCCTCAATAAAGCTTGCCTTGAGTGCTTCAAGTAGTGTGTGCCCGTCTGTTGTGTG
ACTCTGGTAACTAGAGATCCCTCAGACCCTTTTAGTCAGTGTGGAAAATCTCTAGCAGTAGTAGTTCATG
TCATCTTATTATTCAGTATTTATAACTTGCAAAGAAATGAATATCAGAGAGTGAGAGGAACTTGTTTATT
GCAGCTTATAATGGTTACAAATAAAGCAATAGCATCACAAATTTCACAAATAAAGCATTTTTTTCACTGC
ATTCTAGTTGTGGTTTGTCCAAACTCATCAATGTATCTTATCATGTCTGGCTCTAGCTATCCCGCCCCTA
ACTCCGCCCATCCCGCCCCTAACTCCGCCCAGTTCCGCCCATTCTCCGCCCCATGGCTGACTAATTTTTT
TT
Features (pLannotate 1.2.2; 29 found; start..end, strand, type, name):
     94..112     -  promoter       T7 promoter: promoter for bacteriophage T7 RNA polymerase
    120..275     +  CDS            lacZα (fragment): LacZα fragment of β-galactosidase; lacZ fragment
    280..708     +  rep_origin     f1 ori (sequence partly withheld): f1 bacteriophage origin of replication; arrow indicates direction of (+) strand synthesis
    761..865     +  promoter       AmpR promoter: bla
    866..1726    +  CDS            AmpR: β-lactamase; bla; confers resistance to ampicillin, carbenicillin, and related antibiotics
   1897..2485    +  rep_origin     ori: high-copy-number ColE1/pMB1/pBR322/pUC origin of replication
   2668..2760    +  CDS            lacI (fragment): lac repressor; lacI; The lac repressor binds to the lac operator to inhibit transcription in E. coli. This inhibition can be relieved by adding lactose or isopropyl-β-D-thiogalactopyranoside (IPTG).
   2773..2794    +  protein_bind   CAP binding site: CAP binding activates transcription in the presence of cAMP. E. coli catabolite activator protein
   2809..2839    +  promoter       lac promoter: promoter for the E. coli lac operon
   2847..2863    +  protein_bind   lac operator: The lac repressor binds to the lac operator to inhibit transcription in E. coli. This inhibition can be relieved by adding lactose or isopropyl-β-D-thiogalactopyranoside (IPTG). lac repressor encoded by lacI
   2908..2926    +  promoter       T3 promoter: promoter for bacteriophage T3 RNA polymerase
   2954..3180    +  promoter       RSV promoter: Rous sarcoma virus enhancer/promoter
   3181..3361    +  LTR            5' LTR (truncated): truncated 5' long terminal repeat (LTR) from HIV-1
   3408..3533    +  misc_feature   HIV-1 Ψ: packaging signal of human immunodeficiency virus type 1
   3517..3880    +  CDS            HIV-1 gag (fragment): gag protein from human immunodeficiency virus 1; gag
   4026..4259    +  misc_feature   RRE: The Rev response element (RRE) of HIV-1 allows for Rev-dependent mRNA export from the nucleus to the cytoplasm.
   4636..4736    +  CDS            Rev (fragment): human immunodeficiency virus 1 (HIV-1) Rev protein; rev; enhances nuclear export of unspliced and incompletely spliced viral mRNAs
   4755..4872    +  misc_feature   cPPT/CTS: central polypurine tract and central termination sequence of HIV-1
   4906..5307    +  promoter       SFFV promoter: spleen focus-forming virus long terminal repeat (LTR) promoter
   5317..5340    +  misc_feature   MCS (fragment): pBluescript multiple cloning site
   5365..5844    +  CDS            GADD45B: GA45B_HUMAN - Also known as MYD118. Experimental evidence at protein level: Swiss-Prot protein existence level 1. Involved in the regulation of growth and apoptosis. Mediates activation of stress-responsive MTK1/MEKK4 MAPKKK. From Homo sapiens (Human).
   5855..5880    +  misc_feature   MCS (fragment): pBluescript multiple cloning site
   5880..5939    +  CDS            S (fragment): HBSAG_WHV6 - Experimental evidence at transcript level: Swiss-Prot protein existence level 2. The middle envelope protein plays an important role in the budding of the virion. It is involved in the induction of budding in a nucleocapsid independent way. In this process the majority of envelope proteins bud to form subviral lipoprotein particles of 22 nm of diameter that do not contain a nucleocapsid (By similarity). From Woodchuck hepatitis B virus (isolate w64/pWS23) (WHV).
   6071..6474    +  misc_feature   WPRE: woodchuck hepatitis virus posttranscriptional regulatory element
   6532..6591    +  CDS            nef (fragment): NEF_HV1Z2 - Experimental evidence at protein level: Swiss-Prot protein existence level 1. Extracellular Nef protein targets CD4(+) T-lymphocytes for apoptosis by interacting with CXCR4 surface receptors. From Human immunodeficiency virus type 1 group M subtype D (isolate Z2/CDC-Z34) (HIV-1).
   6593..6826    +  LTR            3' LTR (ΔU3): self-inactivating 3' long terminal repeat (LTR) from HIV-1
   6898..7019    +  polyA_signal   SV40 poly(A) signal: SV40 polyadenylation signal
   7038..7059    +  rep_origin     SV40 ori (fragment): SV40 origin of replication
   7059..73      +  rep_origin     SV40 ori (across the origin): SV40 origin of replication
