[The description below was written by a language model from this plasmid's Addgene catalogue record and pLannotate feature annotations shown in this document.]
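Description:
SFFV-GADD45B-Brd 14 is a third-generation-style, self-inactivating HIV-1 lentiviral transfer plasmid built on the SFFV-MCS backbone, carrying the human GADD45B coding sequence together with a construct-specific DNA barcode. It is maintained in E. coli through a high-copy ColE1/pUC origin and selected with ampicillin via the β-lactamase gene. The backbone also retains pBluescript-derived remnants (f1 ori, lacZα and lac promoter/operator fragments, T7 and T3 promoters), along with an SV40 poly(A) signal and SV40 origin sequence downstream of the viral cassette.

The viral genome is transcribed in packaging cells from an RSV enhancer/promoter fused to a truncated 5' LTR, which makes genomic RNA production Tat-independent. It is followed by the Ψ packaging signal with a partial gag region, the Rev response element for nuclear export of unspliced RNA, and the cPPT/CTS, which aids nuclear import of the preintegration complex. The ΔU3 3' LTR inactivates the viral promoter after integration, so expression in transduced cells depends on the internal spleen focus-forming virus (SFFV) promoter, a strong promoter commonly used in haematopoietic cells. SFFV drives the GADD45B open reading frame, cloned between flanking multiple-cloning-site remnants, and a WPRE downstream enhances transcript stability and expression.

According to the depositor, the barcode was inserted at an XbaI site after the WPRE, giving the layout SFFV–TF–WPRE–barcode. The barcode is not annotated in the feature table, and no tag, reporter or mammalian selection marker is annotated either. The plasmid belongs to a barcoded factor library for combinatorial transcription factor screening in immune cell reprogramming, where the barcode presumably serves to identify which factor a cell received.
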