Addgene plasmid #218997: SFFV-GADD45B-Brd 14
Purpose: Transcription factor GADD45B with a specific barcode assigned.
Depositing lab: Filipe Pereira. Depositing organization: Center for Neuroscience and Cell Biology, University of Coimbra. Publication: A combinatorial transcription factor screening platform for immune cell reprogramming. Kurochkin I, Altman AR, Caiado I, Pertiga-Cabral D, Halitzki E, Minaeva M, Zimmermannova O, Henriques-Oliveira L, Klein D, Nair M, Oliveira D, Cajal LR, Knittel R, Feick C, Ringner M, Martin M, Cirovic B, Pires CF, Rosa FF, Sitnicka E, Theis FJ, Pereira CF. Cell Syst. 2026 Jan 21;17(1):101457. doi: 10.1016/j.cels.2025.101457. Epub 2026 Jan 14. PubMed 41539305.
Backbone
  Vector backbone: SFFV-MCS
  Backbone size w/o insert (bp): 6638
  Vector type: Lentiviral
Growth in bacteria
  Bacterial resistance: Ampicillin, 100 μg/mL
  Growth temperature: 37°C
  Growth strain: NEB Stable
  Copy number: High Copy
Gene/Insert
  Gene/Insert name: GADD45B
  Species: H. sapiens (human)
  Insert size (bp): 483
  Entrez Gene: GADD45B (a.k.a. GADD45BETA, MYD118)
  Promoter: The spleen focus-forming virus (SFFV) promoter
  Cloning method: Restriction Enzyme; 5′ cloning site Bsp119I (not destroyed); 3′ cloning site BstHI (not destroyed)
Terms and licenses: Academic/Nonprofit Terms; Industry Terms: Not Available to Industry
Depositor comments: Barcode sequence cloned into XbaI restriction site. Design of plasmid is as follows: SFFV-[TF sequence]-WPRE-[Barcode sequence].
How to cite: SFFV-GADD45B-Brd 14 was a gift from Filipe Pereira (Addgene plasmid # 218997 ; http://n2t.net/addgene:218997 ; RRID:Addgene_218997)
