>Addgene plasmid #218997 | SFFV-GADD45B-Brd 14 | depositor partial sequence | sequence record 427471 | TF ORF
ATGACGCTGGAAGAGCTCGTGGCGTGCGACAACGCGGCGCAGAAGATGCAGACGGTGACCGCCGCGGTGG
AGGAGCTTTTGGTGGCCGCTCAGCGCCAGGATCGCCTCACAGTGGGGGTGTACGAGTCGGCCAAGTTGAT
GAATGTGGACCCAGACAGCGTGGTCCTCTGCCTCTTGGCCATTGACGAGGAGGAGGAGGATGACATCGCC
CTGCAAATCCACTTCACGCTCATCCAGTCCTTCTGCTGTGACAACGACATCAACATCGTGCGGGTGTCGG
GCATGCAGCGCCTGGCGCAGCTCCTGGGAGAGCCGGCCGAGACCCAGGGCACCACCGAGGCCCGAGACCT
GCATTGTCTCCTGGTCACGAACCCTCACACGGACGCCTGGAAGAGCCACGGCTTGGTGGAGGTGGCCAGC
TACTGCGAAGAAAGCCGGGGCAACAACCAGTGGGTCCCCTACATCTCTCTTCAGGAACGCTGA
