>Addgene plasmid #218997 | SFFV-GADD45B-Brd 14 | depositor partial sequence | sequence record 427472 | Barcode sequence
TGTACATTGGGTCCAGCGCT
